Addgene plasmid #187860: pAAV.CMV.PI-si-VAMP3
Purpose: a human siRNA-expressing plasmid targeting VAMP3
Depositing lab: Yan Zeng. Depositing organization: Nanjing Agricultural University.
Backbone
  Vector backbone: pAAV.CMV.PI
  Vector type: AAV
Growth in bacteria
  Bacterial resistance: Ampicillin, 100 μg/mL
  Growth temperature: 37°C
  Growth strain: NEB Stable
  Copy number: High Copy
Gene/Insert
  Gene/Insert name: si-VAMP3
  gRNA/shRNA sequence: AGUCUUCGAUUACUGCCAGUG
  Species: H. sapiens (human)
  Entrez Gene: VAMP3 (a.k.a. CEB)
  Cloning method: Restriction Enzyme; 5′ cloning site unknown (unknown if destroyed)
Terms and licenses: Academic/Nonprofit Terms; Industry Terms: Not Available to Industry
How to cite: pAAV.CMV.PI-si-VAMP3 was a gift from Yan Zeng (Addgene plasmid # 187860 ; http://n2t.net/addgene:187860 ; RRID:Addgene_187860)
