[The description below was written by a language model from this plasmid's Addgene catalogue record and pLannotate feature annotations shown in this document.]
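Description:
pAAV.CMV.PI-si-VAMP3 is an adeno-associated virus transfer plasmid built on the pAAV.CMV.PI backbone and designed to express an siRNA directed against human VAMP3 (also known as cellubrevin, CEB). It is maintained in E. coli through a high-copy ColE1/pUC-type origin and selected with ampicillin via the β-lactamase gene. An f1 phage origin and remnants of the lac region (lacI and lacZα fragments, CAP site, lac promoter and operator) are carried over from the cloning backbone and play no part in the payload. The use of a recombination-deficient growth strain is consistent with the need to keep the repeat-rich AAV ITRs intact.

The region between the two AAV2 inverted terminal repeats, which are the cis elements needed for replication and packaging of the genome into AAV particles, contains a single annotated expression cassette: the CMV immediate-early enhancer and promoter, an EGFP coding sequence, a WPRE fragment that enhances transcript stability and expression, and the bovine growth hormone polyadenylation signal. EGFP should therefore mark transfected or transduced cells. The si-VAMP3 element itself is not annotated in the feature table, and the 5′ cloning site is recorded as unknown, so the record does not state where the silencing sequence sits. No separate Pol III promoter was detected. There is an unannotated gap between the CMV promoter and EGFP, where the "PI" in the backbone name may indicate an intron, but placement of the siRNA there would be an inference only. The construct is suited to knocking down VAMP3 in human cells, by plasmid transfection or after packaging into recombinant AAV.
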