Features (pLannotate 1.2.2; 16 found; start..end, strand, type, name):
    241..333     +  CDS            lacI (fragment): lac repressor; lacI; The lac repressor binds to the lac operator to inhibit transcription in E. coli. This inhibition can be relieved by adding lactose or isopropyl-β-D-thiogalactopyranoside (IPTG).
    346..367     +  protein_bind   CAP binding site: CAP binding activates transcription in the presence of cAMP. E. coli catabolite activator protein
    382..412     +  promoter       lac promoter: promoter for the E. coli lac operon
    420..436     +  protein_bind   lac operator: The lac repressor binds to the lac operator to inhibit transcription in E. coli. This inhibition can be relieved by adding lactose or isopropyl-β-D-thiogalactopyranoside (IPTG). lac repressor encoded by lacI
    497..627     -  repeat_region  AAV2 ITR (fragment): inverted terminal repeat of adeno-associated virus serotype 2 inverted
    768..1071    +  enhancer       CMV enhancer: human cytomegalovirus immediate early enhancer
   1072..1275    +  promoter       CMV promoter: human cytomegalovirus (CMV) immediate early promoter
   1460..2179    +  CDS            EGFP: the original enhanced GFP (Yang et al., 1996) mammalian codon-optimized
   2193..2734    +  misc_feature   WPRE (fragment): woodchuck hepatitis virus posttranscriptional regulatory element
   2748..2955    +  polyA_signal   bGH poly(A) signal: bovine growth hormone polyadenylation signal
   3043..3173    +  repeat_region  AAV2 ITR (fragment): inverted terminal repeat of adeno-associated virus serotype 2 inverted
   3187..3344    +  CDS            lacZα (fragment): LacZα fragment of β-galactosidase; lacZ fragment
   3349..3777    +  rep_origin     f1 ori (sequence partly withheld): f1 bacteriophage origin of replication; arrow indicates direction of (+) strand synthesis
   3830..3934    +  promoter       AmpR promoter: bla
   3935..4795    +  CDS            AmpR: β-lactamase; bla; confers resistance to ampicillin, carbenicillin, and related antibiotics
   4966..58      +  rep_origin     ori (across the origin): high-copy-number ColE1/pMB1/pBR322/pUC origin of replication
>Addgene plasmid #187860 | pAAV.CMV.PI-si-VAMP3 | addgene full sequence | sequence record 370036 | Addgene NGS Result
CCTCTGACTTGAGCGTCGATTTTTGTGATGCTCGTCAGGGGGGCGGAGCCTATGGAAAAACGCCAGCAAC
GCGGCCTTTTTACGGTTCCTGGCCTTTTGCTGGCCTTTTGCTCACATGTTCTTTCCTGCGTTATCCCCTG
ATTCTGTGGATAACCGTATTACCGCCTTTGAGTGAGCTGATACCGCTCGCCGCAGCCGAACGACCGAGCG
CAGCGAGTCAGTGAGCGAGGAAGCGGAAGAGCGCCCAATACGCAAACCGCCTCTCCCCGCGCGTTGGCCG
ATTCATTAATGCAGCTGGCACGACAGGTTTCCCGACTGGAAAGCGGGCAGTGAGCGCAACGCAATTAATG
TGAGTTAGCTCACTCATTAGGCACCCCAGGCTTTACACTTTATGCTTCCGGCTCGTATGTTGTGTGGAAT
TGTGAGCGGATAACAATTTCACACAGGAAACAGCTATGACCATGATTACGCCAGATTTAATTAAGGCCTT
AATTAGGCTGCGCGCTCGCTCGCTCACTGAGGCCGCCCGGGCAAAGCCCGGGCGTCGGGCGACCTTTGGT
CGCCCGGCCTCAGTGAGCGAGCGAGCGCGCAGAGAGGGAGTGGCCAACTCCATCACTAGGGGTTCCTTGT
AGTTAATGATTAACCCGCCATGCTACTTATCTACGTAGCCATGCTCTAGGAAGATCGGAATTCGCCCTTA
AGCTAGCTAGTTATTAATAGTAATCAATTACGGGGTCATTAGTTCATAGCCCATATATGGAGTTCCGCGT
TACATAACTTACGGTAAATGGCCCGCCTGGCTGACCGCCCAACGACCCCCGCCCATTGACGTCAATAATG
ACGTATGTTCCCATAGTAACGCCAATAGGGACTTTCCATTGACGTCAATGGGTGGAGTATTTACGGTAAA
CTGCCCACTTGGCAGTACATCAAGTGTATCATATGCCAAGTACGCCCCCTATTGACGTCAATGACGGTAA
ATGGCCCGCCTGGCATTATGCCCAGTACATGACCTTATGGGACTTTCCTACTTGGCAGTACATCTACGTA
TTAGTCATCGCTATTACCATGGTGATGCGGTTTTGGCAGTACATCAATGGGCGTGGATAGCGGTTTGACT
CACGGGGATTTCCAAGTCTCCACCCCATTGACGTCAATGGGAGTTTGTTTTGGCACCAAAATCAACGGGA
CTTTCCAAAATGTCGTAACAACTCCGCCCCATTGACGCAAATGGGCGGTAGGCGTGTACGGTGGGAGGTC
TATATAAGCAGAGCTGGTTTAGTGAACCGTCAGATCCTGCAGCATGGGTTAACGGATCCATCGATTCTAG
AGGTACCGCTAGCCCGACAGTCTTCGATTACTGCCAGTGGTGAAGCCACAGACACTGGCAGTAATCGAGG
ACTGCTGCCTCGAGTGACCTTCAGACCTTGGCACTGGAGGTGGCCCGGCAGCGGCCGCCATGGTGAGCAA
GGGCGAGGAGCTGTTCACCGGGGTGGTGCCCATCCTGGTCGAGCTGGACGGCGACGTAAACGGCCACAAG
TTCAGCGTGTCCGGCGAGGGCGAGGGCGATGCCACCTACGGCAAGCTGACCCTGAAGTTCATCTGCACCA
CCGGCAAGCTGCCCGTGCCCTGGCCCACCCTCGTGACCACCCTGACCTACGGCGTGCAGTGCTTCAGCCG
CTACCCCGACCACATGAAGCAGCACGACTTCTTCAAGTCCGCCATGCCCGAAGGCTACGTCCAGGAGCGC
ACCATCTTCTTCAAGGACGACGGCAACTACAAGACCCGCGCCGAGGTGAAGTTCGAGGGCGACACCCTGG
TGAACCGCATCGAGCTGAAGGGCATCGACTTCAAGGAGGACGGCAACATCCTGGGGCACAAGCTGGAGTA
CAACTACAACAGCCACAACGTCTATATCATGGCCGACAAGCAGAAGAACGGCATCAAGGTGAACTTCAAG
ATCCGCCACAACATCGAGGACGGCAGCGTGCAGCTCGCCGACCACTACCAGCAGAACACCCCCATCGGCG
ACGGCCCCGTGCTGCTGCCCGACAACCACTACCTGAGCACCCAGTCCGCCCTGAGCAAAGACCCCAACGA
GAAGCGCGATCACATGGTCCTGCTGGAGTTCGTGACCGCCGCCGGGATCACTCTCGGCATGGACGAGCTG
TACAAGTAATAAGCTTGGATCCAATCAACCTCTGGATTACAAAATTTGTGAAAGATTGACTGGTATTCTT
AACTATGTTGCTCCTTTTACGCTATGTGGATACGCTGCTTTAATGCCTTTGTATCATGCTATTGCTTCCC
GTATGGCTTTCATTTTCTCCTCCTTGTATAAATCCTGGTTGCTGTCTCTTTATGAGGAGTTGTGGCCCGT
TGTCAGGCAACGTGGCGTGGTGTGCACTGTGTTTGCTGACGCAACCCCCACTGGTTGGGGCATTGCCACC
ACCTGTCAGCTCCTTTCCGGGACTTTCGCTTTCCCCCTCCCTATTGCCACGGCGGAACTCATCGCCGCCT
GCCTTGCCCGCTGCTGGACAGGGGCTCGGCTGTTGGGCACTGACAATTCCGTGGTGTTGTCGGGGAAATC
ATCGTCCTTTCCTTGGCTGCTCGCCTGTGTTGCCACCTGGATTCTGCGCGGGACGTCCTTCTGCTACGTC
CCTTCGGCCCTCAATCCAGCGGACCTTCCTTCCCGCGGCCTGCTGCCGGCTCTGCGGCCTCTTCCGCGTC
TTCGAGATCTGCCTCGACTGTGCCTTCTAGTTGCCAGCCATCTGTTGTTTGCCCCTCCCCCGTGCCTTCC
TTGACCCTGGAAGGTGCCACTCCCACTGTCCTTTCCTAATAAAATGAGGAAATTGCATCGCATTGTCTGA
GTAGGTGTCATTCTATTCTGGGGGGTGGGGTGGGGCAGGACAGCAAGGGGGAGGATTGGGAAGACAATAG
CAGGCATGCTGGGGACTCGAGTTAAGGGCGAATTCCCGATAAGGATCTTCCTAGAGCATGGCTACGTAGA
TAAGTAGCATGGCGGGTTAATCATTAACTACAAGGAACCCCTAGTGATGGAGTTGGCCACTCCCTCTCTG
CGCGCTCGCTCGCTCACTGAGGCCGGGCGACCAAAGGTCGCCCGACGCCCGGGCTTTGCCCGGGCGGCCT
CAGTGAGCGAGCGAGCGCGCAGCCTTAATTAACCTAATTCACTGGCCGTCGTTTTACAACGTCGTGACTG
GGAAAACCCTGGCGTTACCCAACTTAATCGCCTTGCAGCACATCCCCCTTTCGCCAGCTGGCGTAATAGC
GAAGAGGCCCGCACCGATCGCCCTTCCCAACAGTTGCGCAGCCTGAATGGCGAATGGG
[124 nt withheld, positions 3349-3472]
C
[91 nt withheld, positions 3474-3564]
A
[49 nt withheld, positions 3566-3614]
CCTTTGACGTTGGAGTCCACGTTCTTT
[37 nt withheld, positions 3642-3678]
ACCCTATCTCGGTCTATTCTTTTGATTTATAAGGGATTTTGCCGATTTCGGCCTATTGGTTAAAAAATGA
GCTGATTTAACAAAAATTTAACGCGAATTTTAACAAAATATTAACGCTTACAATTTAGGTGGCACTTTTC
GGGGAAATGTGCGCGGAACCCCTATTTGTTTATTTTTCTAAATACATTCAAATATGTATCCGCTCATGAG
ACAATAACCCTGATAAATGCTTCAATAATATTGAAAAAGGAAGAGTATGAGTATTCAACATTTCCGTGTC
GCCCTTATTCCCTTTTTTGCGGCATTTTGCCTTCCTGTTTTTGCTCACCCAGAAACGCTGGTGAAAGTAA
AAGATGCTGAAGATCAGTTGGGTGCACGAGTGGGTTACATCGAACTGGATCTCAACAGCGGTAAGATCCT
TGAGAGTTTTCGCCCCGAAGAACGTTTTCCAATGATGAGCACTTTTAAAGTTCTGCTATGTGGCGCGGTA
TTATCCCGTATTGACGCCGGGCAAGAGCAACTCGGTCGCCGCATACACTATTCTCAGAATGACTTGGTTG
AGTACTCACCAGTCACAGAAAAGCATCTTACGGATGGCATGACAGTAAGAGAATTATGCAGTGCTGCCAT
AACCATGAGTGATAACACTGCGGCCAACTTACTTCTGACAACGATCGGAGGACCGAAGGAGCTAACCGCT
TTTTTGCACAACATGGGGGATCATGTAACTCGCCTTGATCGTTGGGAACCGGAGCTGAATGAAGCCATAC
CAAACGACGAGCGTGACACCACGATGCCTGTAGCAATGGCAACAACGTTGCGCAAACTATTAACTGGCGA
ACTACTTACTCTAGCTTCCCGGCAACAATTAATAGACTGGATGGAGGCGGATAAAGTTGCAGGACCACTT
CTGCGCTCGGCCCTTCCGGCTGGCTGGTTTATTGCTGATAAATCTGGAGCCGGTGAGCGTGGGTCTCGCG
GTATCATTGCAGCACTGGGGCCAGATGGTAAGCCCTCCCGTATCGTAGTTATCTACACGACGGGGAGTCA
GGCAACTATGGATGAACGAAATAGACAGATCGCTGAGATAGGTGCCTCACTGATTAAGCATTGGTAACTG
TCAGACCAAGTTTACTCATATATACTTTAGATTGATTTAAAACTTCATTTTTAATTTAAAAGGATCTAGG
TGAAGATCCTTTTTGATAATCTCATGACCAAAATCCCTTAACGTGAGTTTTCGTTCCACTGAGCGTCAGA
CCCCGTAGAAAAGATCAAAGGATCTTCTTGAGATCCTTTTTTTCTGCGCGTAATCTGCTGCTTGCAAACA
AAAAAACCACCGCTACCAGCGGTGGTTTGTTTGCCGGATCAAGAGCTACCAACTCTTTTTCCGAAGGTAA
CTGGCTTCAGCAGAGCGCAGATACCAAATACTGTTCTTCTAGTGTAGCCGTAGTTAGGCCACCACTTCAA
GAACTCTGTAGCACCGCCTACATACCTCGCTCTGCTAATCCTGTTACCAGTGGCTGCTGCCAGTGGCGAT
AAGTCGTGTCTTACCGGGTTGGACTCAAGACGATAGTTACCGGATAAGGCGCAGCGGTCGGGCTGAACGG
GGGGTTCGTGCACACAGCCCAGCTTGGAGCGAACGACCTACACCGAACTGAGATACCTACAGCGTGAGCT
ATGAGAAAGCGCCACGCTTCCCGAAGGGAGAAAGGCGGACAGGTATCCGGTAAGCGGCAGGGTCGGAACA
GGAGAGCGCACGAGGGAGCTTCCAGGGGGAAACGCCTGGTATCTTTATAGTCCTGTCGGGTTTCGCCA
